>Addgene plasmid #180405 | W118-1_Flag-hIRAK1 | addgene full sequence | sequence record 353913 | Addgene NGS Result
AGCGCACGAGGGAGCTTCCAGGGGGAAACGCCTGGTATCTTTATAGTCCTGTCGGGTTTCGCCACCTCTG
ACTTGAGCGTCGATTTTTGTGATGCTCGTCAGGGGGGCGGAGCCTATGGAAAAACGCCAGCAACGCGGCC
TTTTTACGGTTCCTGGCCTTTTGCTGGCCTTTTGCTCACATGTTCTTTCCTGCGTTATCCCCTGATTCTG
TGGATAACCGTATTACCGCCTTTGAGTGAGCTGATACCGCTCGCCGCAGCCGAACGACCGAGCGCAGCGA
GTCAGTGAGCGAGGAAGCGGAAGAGCGCCCAATACGCAAACCGCCTCTCCCCGCGCGTTGGCCGATTCAT
TAATGCAGCTGGCACGACAGGTTTCCCGACTGGAAAGCGGGCAGTGAGCGCAACGCAATTAATGTGAGTT
AGCTCACTCATTAGGCACCCCAGGCTTTACACTTTATGCTTCCGGCTCGTATGTTGTGTGGAATTGTGAG
CGGATAACAATTTCACACAGGAAACAGCTATGACCATGATTACGCCAAGCGCGCAATTAACCCTCACTAA
AGGGAACAAAAGCTGGAGCTGCAAGCTTAATGTAGTCTTATGCAATACTCTTGTAGTCTTGCAACATGGT
AACGATGAGTTAGCAACATGCCTTACAAGGAGAGAAAAAGCACCGTGCATGCCGATTGGTGGAAGTAAGG
TGGTACGATCGTGCCTTATTAGGAAGGCAACAGACGGGTCTGACATGGATTGGACGAACCACTGAATTGC
CGCATTGCAGAGATATTGTATTTAAGTGCCTAGCTCGATACATAAACGGGTCTCTCTGGTTAGACCAGAT
CTGAGCCTGGGAGCTCTCTGGCTAACTAGGGAACCCACTGCTTAAGCCTCAATAAAGCTTGCCTTGAGTG
CTTCAAGTAGTGTGTGCCCGTCTGTTGTGTGACTCTGGTAACTAGAGATCCCTCAGACCCTTTTAGTCAG
TGTGGAAAATCTCTAGCAGTGGCGCCCGAACAGGGACTTGAAAGCGAAAGGGAAACCAGAGGAGCTCTCT
CGACGCAGGACTCGGCTTGCTGAAGCGCGCACGGCAAGAGGCGAGGGGCGGCGACTGGTGAGTACGCCAA
AAATTTTGACTAGCGGAGGCTAGAAGGAGAGAGATGGGTGCGAGAGCGTCAGTATTAAGCGGGGGAGAAT
TAGATCGCGATGGGAAAAAATTCGGTTAAGGCCAGGGGGAAAGAAAAAATATAAATTAAAACATATAGTA
TGGGCAAGCAGGGAGCTAGAACGATTCGCAGTTAATCCTGGCCTGTTAGAAACATCAGAAGGCTGTAGAC
AAATACTGGGACAGCTACAACCATCCCTTCAGACAGGATCAGAAGAACTTAGATCATTATATAATACAGT
AGCAACCCTCTATTGTGTGCATCAAAGGATAGAGATAAAAGACACCAAGGAAGCTTTAGACAAGATAGAG
GAAGAGCAAAACAAAAGTAAGACCACCGCACAGCAAGCGGCCGCTGATCTTCAGACCTGGAGGAGGAGAT
ATGAGGGACAATTGGAGAAGTGAATTATATAAATATAAAGTAGTAAAAATTGAACCATTAGGAGTAGCAC
CCACCAAGGCAAAGAGAAGAGTGGTGCAGAGAGAAAAAAGAGCAGTGGGAATAGGAGCTTTGTTCCTTGG
GTTCTTGGGAGCAGCAGGAAGCACTATGGGCGCAGCGTCAATGACGCTGACGGTACAGGCCAGACAATTA
TTGTCTGGTATAGTGCAGCAGCAGAACAATTTGCTGAGGGCTATTGAGGCGCAACAGCATCTGTTGCAAC
TCACAGTCTGGGGCATCAAGCAGCTCCAGGCAAGAATCCTGGCTGTGGAAAGATACCTAAAGGATCAACA
GCTCCTGGGGATTTGGGGTTGCTCTGGAAAACTCATTTGCACCACTGCTGTGCCTTGGAATGCTAGTTGG
AGTAATAAATCTCTGGAACAGATTTGGAATCACACGACCTGGATGGAGTGGGACAGAGAAATTAACAATT
ACACAAGCTTAATACACTCCTTAATTGAAGAATCGCAAAACCAGCAAGAAAAGAATGAACAAGAATTATT
GGAATTAGATAAATGGGCAAGTTTGTGGAATTGGTTTAACATAACAAATTGGCTGTGGTATATAAAATTA
TTCATAATGATAGTAGGAGGCTTGGTAGGTTTAAGAATAGTTTTTGCTGTACTTTCTATAGTGAATAGAG
TTAGGCAGGGATATTCACCATTATCGTTTCAGACCCACCTCCCAACCCCGAGGGGACCCGACAGGCCCGA
AGGAATAGAAGAAGAAGGTGGAGAGAGAGACAGAGACAGATCCATTCGATTAGTGAACGGATCTCGACGG
TATCGGTTAACTTTTAAAAGAAAAGGGGGGATTGGGGGGTACAGTGCAGGGGAAAGAATAGTAGACATAA
TAGCAACAGACATACAAACTAAAGAATTACAAAAACAAATTACAAAATTCAAAATTTTATCGATAAGCTT
GGGAGTTCCGCGTTACATAACTTACGGTAAATGGCCCGCCTGGCTGACCGCCCAACGACCCCCGCCCATT
GACGTCAATAATGACGTATGTTCCCATAGTAACGCCAATAGGGACTTTCCATTGACGTCAATGGGTGGAG
TATTTACGGTAAACTGCCCACTTGGCAGTACATCAAGTGTATCATATGCCAAGTACGCCCCCTATTGACG
TCAATGACGGTAAATGGCCCGCCTGGCATTATGCCCAGTACATGACCTTATGGGACTTTCCTACTTGGCA
GTACATCTACGTATTAGTCATCGCTATTACCATGGTGATGCGGTTTTGGCAGTACATCAATGGGCGTGGA
TAGCGGTTTGACTCACGGGGATTTCCAAGTCTCCACCCCATTGACGTCAATGGGAGTTTGTTTTGGCACC
AAAATCAACGGGACTTTCCAAAATGTCGTAACAACTCCGCCCCATTGACGCAAATGGGCGGTAGGCGTGT
ACGGTGGGAGGTCTATATAAGCAGAGCTCGTTTAGTGAACCGTCAGATCGCCTGGAGACGCCATCCACGC
TGTTTTGACCTCCATAGAAGACACCGACTCTAGTCCAGTGTGGTGGAATTCTGCAGATATCAACAAGTTT
GTACAAAAAAGCAGGCTTCACCATGGACTACAAAGACGATGACGACAAGGGCGGCATGGCCGGGGGGCCG
GGCCCGGGGGAGCCCGCAGCCCCCGGCGCCCAGCACTTCTTGTACGAGGTGCCGCCCTGGGTCATGTGCC
GCTTCTACAAAGTGATGGACGCCCTGGAGCCCGCCGACTGGTGCCAGTTCGCCGCCCTGATCGTGCGCGA
CCAGACCGAGCTGCGGCTGTGCGAGCGCTCCGGGCAGCGCACGGCCAGCGTCCTGTGGCCCTGGATCAAC
CGCAACGCCCGTGTGGCCGACCTCGTGCACATCCTCACGCACCTGCAGCTGCTCCGTGCGCGGGACATCA
TCACAGCCTGGCACCCTCCCGCCCCGCTTCCGTCCCCAGGCACCACTGCCCCGAGGCCCAGCAGCATCCC
TGCACCCGCCGAGGCCGAGGCCTGGAGCCCCCGGAAGTTGCCATCCTCAGCCTCCACCTTCCTCTCCCCA
GCTTTTCCAGGCTCCCAGACCCATTCAGGGCCTGAGCTCGGCCTGGTTCCAAGCCCTGCTTCCCTGTGGC
CTCCACCGCCATCTCCAGCCCCTTCTTCTACCAAGCCAGGCCCAGAGAGCTCAGTGTCCCTCCTGCAGGG
AGCCCGCCCCTCTCCGTTTTGCTGGCCCCTCTGTGAGATTTCCCGGGGCACCCACAACTTCTCGGAGGAG
CTCAAGATCGGGGAGGGTGGCTTTGGGTGCGTGTACCGGGCGGTGATGAGGAACACGGTGTATGCTGTGA
AGAGGCTGAAGGAGAACGCTGACCTGGAGTGGACTGCAGTGAAGCAGAGCTTCCTGACCGAGGTGGAGCA
GCTGTCCAGGTTTCGTCACCCAAACATTGTGGACTTTGCTGGCTACTGTGCTCAGAACGGCTTCTACTGC
CTGGTGTACGGCTTCCTGCCCAACGGCTCCCTGGAGGACCGTCTCCACTGCCAGACCCAGGCCTGCCCAC
CTCTCTCCTGGCCTCAGCGACTGGACATCCTTCTGGGTACAGCCCGGGCAATTCAGTTTCTACATCAGGA
CAGCCCCAGCCTCATCCATGGAGACATCAAGAGTTCCAACGTCCTTCTGGATGAGAGGCTGACACCCAAG
CTGGGAGACTTTGGCCTGGCCCGGTTCAGCCGCTTTGCCGGGTCCAGCCCCAGCCAGAGCAGCATGGTGG
CCCGGACACAGACAGTGCGGGGCACCCTGGCCTACCTGCCCGAGGAGTACATCAAGACGGGAAGGCTGGC
TGTGGACACGGACACCTTCAGCTTTGGGGTGGTAGTGCTAGAGACCTTGGCTGGTCAGAGGGCTGTGAAG
ACGCACGGTGCCAGGACCAAGTATCTGGTGTACGAGAGGCTAGAGAAGCTGCAGGCAGTGGTGGCGGGGG
TGCCCGGGCATTTGGAGGCCGCCAGCTGCATCCCCCCTTCCCCGCAGGAGAACTCCTACGTGTCCAGCAC
TGGCAGAGCCCACAGTGGGGCTGCTCCATGGCAGCCCCTGGCAGCGCCATCAGGAGCCAGTGCCCAGGCA
GCAGAGCAGCTGCAGAGAGGCCCCAACCAGCCCGTGGAGAGTGACGAGAGCCTAGGCGGCCTCTCTGCTG
CCCTGCGCTCCTGGCACTTGACTCCAAGCTGCCCTCTGGACCCAGCACCCCTCAGGGAGGCCGGCTGTCC
TCAGGGGGACACGGCAGGAGAATCGAGCTGGGGGAGTGGCCCAGGATCCCGGCCCACAGCCGTGGAAGGA
CTGGCCCTTGGCAGCTCTGCATCATCGTCGTCAGAGCCACCGCAGATTATCATCAACCCTGCCCGACAGA
AGATGGTCCAGAAGCTGGCCCTGTACGAGGATGGGGCCCTGGACAGCCTGCAGCTGCTGTCGTCCAGCTC
CCTCCCAGGCTTGGGCCTGGAACAGGACAGGCAGGGGCCCGAAGAAAGTGATGAATTTCAGAGCTGAGAC
CCAGCTTTCTTGTACAAAGTGGTTGATATCCAGCACAGTGGCGGCCGCTCGACAATCAACCTCTGGATTA
CAAAATTTGTGAAAGATTGACTGGTATTCTTAACTATGTTGCTCCTTTTACGCTATGTGGATACGCTGCT
TTAATGCCTTTGTATCATGCTATTGCTTCCCGTATGGCTTTCATTTTCTCCTCCTTGTATAAATCCTGGT
TGCTGTCTCTTTATGAGGAGTTGTGGCCCGTTGTCAGGCAACGTGGCGTGGTGTGCACTGTGTTTGCTGA
CGCAACCCCCACTGGTTGGGGCATTGCCACCACCTGTCAGCTCCTTTCCGGGACTTTCGCTTTCCCCCTC
CCTATTGCCACGGCGGAACTCATCGCCGCCTGCCTTGCCCGCTGCTGGACAGGGGCTCGGCTGTTGGGCA
CTGACAATTCCGTGGTGTTGTCGGGGAAGCTGACGTCCTTTCCATGGCTGCTCGCCTGTGTTGCCACCTG
GATTCTGCGCGGGACGTCCTTCTGCTACGTCCCTTCGGCCCTCAATCCAGCGGACCTTCCTTCCCGCGGC
CTGCTGCCGGCTCTGCGGCCTCTTCCGCGTCTTCGCCTTCGCCCTCAGACGAGTCGGATCTCCCTTTGGG
CCGCCTCCCCGCCTGGAATTCTACCGGGTAGGGGAGGCGCTTTTCCCAAGGCAGTCTGGAGCATGCGCTT
TAGCAGCCCCGCTGGGCACTTGGCGCTACACAAGTGGCCTCTGGCCTCGCACACATTCCACATCCACCGG
TAGGCGCCAACCGGCTCCGTTCTTTGGTGGCCCCTTCGCGCCACCTTCTACTCCTCCCCTAGTCAGGAAG
TTCCCCCCCGCCCCGCAGCTCGCGTCGTGCAGGACGTGACAAATGGAAGTAGCACGTCTCACTAGTCTCG
TGCAGATGGACAGCACCGCTGAGCAATGGAAGCGGGTAGGCCTTTGGGGCAGCGGCCAATAGCAGCTTTG
CTCCTTCGCTTTCTGGGCTCAGAGGCTGGGAAGGGGTGGGTCCGGGGGCGGGCTCAGGGGCGGGCTCAGG
GGCGGGGCGGGCGCCCGAAGGTCCTCCGGAGGCCCGGCATTCTGCACGCTTCAAAAGCGCACGTCTGCCG
CGCTGTTCTCCTCTTCCTCATCTCCGGGCCTTTCGACCTGCAGCCCAAGCTTACCATGACCGAGTACAAG
CCCACGGTGCGCCTCGCCACCCGCGACGACGTCCCCAGGGCCGTACGCACCCTCGCCGCCGCGTTCGCCG
ACTACCCCGCCACGCGCCACACCGTCGATCCGGACCGCCACATCGAGCGGGTCACCGAGCTGCAAGAACT
CTTCCTCACGCGCGTCGGGCTCGACATCGGCAAGGTGTGGGTCGCGGACGACGGCGCCGCGGTGGCGGTC
TGGACCACGCCGGAGAGCGTCGAAGCGGGGGCGGTGTTCGCCGAGATCGGCCCGCGCATGGCCGAGTTGA
GCGGTTCCCGGCTGGCCGCGCAGCAACAGATGGAAGGCCTCCTGGCGCCGCACCGGCCCAAGGAGCCCGC
GTGGTTCCTGGCCACCGTCGGCGTCTCGCCCGACCACCAGGGCAAGGGTCTGGGCAGCGCCGTCGTGCTC
CCCGGAGTGGAGGCGGCCGAGCGCGCCGGGGTGCCCGCCTTCCTGGAGACCTCCGCGCCCCGCAACCTCC
CCTTCTACGAGCGGCTCGGCTTCACCGTCACCGCCGACGTCGAGGTGCCCGAAGGACCGCGCACCTGGTG
CATGACCCGCAAGCCCGGTGCCTGACGCCCGCCCCACGACCCGCAGCGCCCGACCGAAAGGAGCGCACGA
CCCCATGCATCTCGAGGGCCCGGTACCTTTAAGACCAATGACTTACAAGGCAGCTGTAGATCTTAGCCAC
TTTTTAAAAGAAAAGGGGGGACTGGAAGGGCTAGCTCACTCCCAACGAAGACAAGATCTGCTTTTTGCTT
GTACTGGGTCTCTCTGGTTAGACCAGATCTGAGCCTGGGAGCTCTCTGGCTAACTAGGGAACCCACTGCT
TAAGCCTCAATAAAGCTTGCCTTGAGTGCTTCAAGTAGTGTGTGCCCGTCTGTTGTGTGACTCTGGTAAC
TAGAGATCCCTCAGACCCTTTTAGTCAGTGTGGAAAATCTCTAGCAGTAGTAGTTCATGTCATCTTATTA
TTCAGTATTTATAACTTGCAAAGAAATGAATATCAGAGAGTGAGAGGAACTTGTTTATTGCAGCTTATAA
TGGTTACAAATAAAGCAATAGCATCACAAATTTCACAAATAAAGCATTTTTTTCACTGCATTCTAGTTGT
GGTTTGTCCAAACTCATCAATGTATCTTATCATGTCTGGCTCTAGCTATCCCGCCCCTAACTCCGCCCAT
CCCGCCCCTAACTCCGCCCAGTTCCGCCCATTCTCCGCCCCATGGCTGACTAATTTTTTTTATTTATGCA
GAGGCCGAGGCCGCCTCGGCCTCTGAGCTATTCCAGAAGTAGTGAGGAGGCTTTTTTGGAGGCCTAGGGA
CGTACCCAATTCGCCCTATAGTGAGTCGTATTACGCGCGCTCACTGGCCGTCGTTTTACAACGTCGTGAC
TGGGAAAACCCTGGCGTTACCCAACTTAATCGCCTTGCAGCACATCCCCCTTTCGCCAGCTGGCGTAATA
GCGAAGAGGCCCGCACCGATCGCCCTTCCCAACAGTTGCGCAGCCTGAATGGCGAATGGG
[124 nt withheld, positions 7831-7954]
C
[91 nt withheld, positions 7956-8046]
A
[49 nt withheld, positions 8048-8096]
CCTTTGACGTTGGAGTCCACGTTCTTT
[37 nt withheld, positions 8124-8160]
ACCCTATCTCGGTCTATTCTTTTGATTTATAAGGGATTTTGCCGATTTCGGCCTATTGGTTAAAAAATGA
GCTGATTTAACAAAAATTTAACGCGAATTTTAACAAAATATTAACGCTTACAATTTAGGTGGCACTTTTC
GGGGAAATGTGCGCGGAACCCCTATTTGTTTATTTTTCTAAATACATTCAAATATGTATCCGCTCATGAG
ACAATAACCCTGATAAATGCTTCAATAATATTGAAAAAGGAAGAGTATGAGTATTCAACATTTCCGTGTC
GCCCTTATTCCCTTTTTTGCGGCATTTTGCCTTCCTGTTTTTGCTCACCCAGAAACGCTGGTGAAAGTAA
AAGATGCTGAAGATCAGTTGGGTGCACGAGTGGGTTACATCGAACTGGATCTCAACAGCGGTAAGATCCT
TGAGAGTTTTCGCCCCGAAGAACGTTTTCCAATGATGAGCACTTTTAAAGTTCTGCTATGTGGCGCGGTA
TTATCCCGTATTGACGCCGGGCAAGAGCAACTCGGTCGCCGCATACACTATTCTCAGAATGACTTGGTTG
AGTACTCACCAGTCACAGAAAAGCATCTTACGGATGGCATGACAGTAAGAGAATTATGCAGTGCTGCCAT
AACCATGAGTGATAACACTGCGGCCAACTTACTTCTGACAACGATCGGAGGACCGAAGGAGCTAACCGCT
TTTTTGCACAACATGGGGGATCATGTAACTCGCCTTGATCGTTGGGAACCGGAGCTGAATGAAGCCATAC
CAAACGACGAGCGTGACACCACGATGCCTGTAGCAATGGCAACAACGTTGCGCAAACTATTAACTGGCGA
ACTACTTACTCTAGCTTCCCGGCAACAATTAATAGACTGGATGGAGGCGGATAAAGTTGCAGGACCACTT
CTGCGCTCGGCCCTTCCGGCTGGCTGGTTTATTGCTGATAAATCTGGAGCCGGTGAGCGTGGGTCTCGCG
GTATCATTGCAGCACTGGGGCCAGATGGTAAGCCCTCCCGTATCGTAGTTATCTACACGACGGGGAGTCA
GGCAACTATGGATGAACGAAATAGACAGATCGCTGAGATAGGTGCCTCACTGATTAAGCATTGGTAACTG
TCAGACCAAGTTTACTCATATATACTTTAGATTGATTTAAAACTTCATTTTTAATTTAAAAGGATCTAGG
TGAAGATCCTTTTTGATAATCTCATGACCAAAATCCCTTAACGTGAGTTTTCGTTCCACTGAGCGTCAGA
CCCCGTAGAAAAGATCAAAGGATCTTCTTGAGATCCTTTTTTTCTGCGCGTAATCTGCTGCTTGCAAACA
AAAAAACCACCGCTACCAGCGGTGGTTTGTTTGCCGGATCAAGAGCTACCAACTCTTTTTCCGAAGGTAA
CTGGCTTCAGCAGAGCGCAGATACCAAATACTGTTCTTCTAGTGTAGCCGTAGTTAGGCCACCACTTCAA
GAACTCTGTAGCACCGCCTACATACCTCGCTCTGCTAATCCTGTTACCAGTGGCTGCTGCCAGTGGCGAT
AAGTCGTGTCTTACCGGGTTGGACTCAAGACGATAGTTACCGGATAAGGCGCAGCGGTCGGGCTGAACGG
GGGGTTCGTGCACACAGCCCAGCTTGGAGCGAACGACCTACACCGAACTGAGATACCTACAGCGTGAGCT
ATGAGAAAGCGCCACGCTTCCCGAAGGGAGAAAGGCGGACAGGTATCCGGTAAGCGGCAGGGTCGGAACA
GGAG
Features (pLannotate 1.2.2; 31 found; start..end, strand, type, name):
    305..397     +  CDS            lacI (fragment): lac repressor; lacI; The lac repressor binds to the lac operator to inhibit transcription in E. coli. This inhibition can be relieved by adding lactose or isopropyl-β-D-thiogalactopyranoside (IPTG).
    410..431     +  protein_bind   CAP binding site: CAP binding activates transcription in the presence of cAMP. E. coli catabolite activator protein
    446..476     +  promoter       lac promoter: promoter for the E. coli lac operon
    484..500     +  protein_bind   lac operator: The lac repressor binds to the lac operator to inhibit transcription in E. coli. This inhibition can be relieved by adding lactose or isopropyl-β-D-thiogalactopyranoside (IPTG). lac repressor encoded by lacI
    545..563     +  promoter       T3 promoter: promoter for bacteriophage T3 RNA polymerase
    591..817     +  promoter       RSV promoter: Rous sarcoma virus enhancer/promoter
    818..998     +  LTR            5' LTR (truncated): truncated 5' long terminal repeat (LTR) from HIV-1
   1045..1170    +  misc_feature   HIV-1 Ψ: packaging signal of human immunodeficiency virus type 1
   1154..1517    +  CDS            HIV-1 gag (fragment): gag protein from human immunodeficiency virus 1; gag
   1663..1896    +  misc_feature   RRE: The Rev response element (RRE) of HIV-1 allows for Rev-dependent mRNA export from the nucleus to the cytoplasm.
   2273..2373    +  CDS            Rev (fragment): human immunodeficiency virus 1 (HIV-1) Rev protein; rev; enhances nuclear export of unspliced and incompletely spliced viral mRNAs
   2392..2508    +  misc_feature   cPPT/CTS: central polypurine tract and central termination sequence of HIV-1
   2531..2834    +  enhancer       CMV enhancer: human cytomegalovirus immediate early enhancer
   2835..3038    +  promoter       CMV promoter: human cytomegalovirus (CMV) immediate early promoter
   3143..3167    +  protein_bind   attB1: mutant version of attB; recombination site for the Gateway® BP reaction BP Clonase™
   3175..3195    +  CDS            3xFLAG (fragment): three tandem FLAG® epitope tags
   3206..5104    +  CDS            IRAK1 (fragment): IRAK1_HUMAN - Also known as IRAK. Experimental evidence at protein level: Swiss-Prot protein existence level 1. Serine/threonine-protein kinase that plays a critical role in initiating innate immune response against foreign pathogens. Involved in Toll-like receptor (TLR) and IL-1R signaling pathways. Is rapidly recruited by MYD88 to the receptor-signaling complex upon TLR activation. Association with MYD88 leads to IRAK1 phosphorylation by IRAK4 and subsequent autophosphorylation and kinase activation. Phosphorylates E3 ubiquitin ligases Pellino proteins (PELI1, PELI2 and PELI3) to promote pel
   5109..5133    -  protein_bind   attB2: mutant version of attB; recombination site for the Gateway® BP reaction BP Clonase™
   5164..5752    +  misc_feature   WPRE: woodchuck hepatitis virus posttranscriptional regulatory element
   5766..6265    +  promoter       PGK promoter: mouse phosphoglycerate kinase 1 promoter
   6286..6885    +  CDS            PuroR: puromycin N-acetyltransferase; pac from Streptomyces alboniger; confers resistance to puromycin
   6953..7090    +  CDS            nef (fragment): NEF_HV1LA - Experimental evidence at protein level: Swiss-Prot protein existence level 1. Extracellular Nef protein targets CD4(+) T-lymphocytes for apoptosis by interacting with CXCR4 surface receptors. From Human immunodeficiency virus type 1 group M subtype B (isolate Lai) (HIV-1).
   7076..7256    +  LTR            5' LTR (truncated): truncated 5' long terminal repeat (LTR) from HIV-1
   7328..7449    +  polyA_signal   SV40 poly(A) signal: SV40 polyadenylation signal
   7489..7624    +  rep_origin     SV40 ori: SV40 origin of replication
   7645..7663    -  promoter       T7 promoter: promoter for bacteriophage T7 RNA polymerase
   7671..7826    +  CDS            lacZα (fragment): LacZα fragment of β-galactosidase; lacZ fragment
   7831..8259    +  rep_origin     f1 ori (sequence partly withheld): f1 bacteriophage origin of replication; arrow indicates direction of (+) strand synthesis
   8312..8416    +  promoter       AmpR promoter: bla
   8417..9277    +  CDS            AmpR: β-lactamase; bla; confers resistance to ampicillin, carbenicillin, and related antibiotics
   9448..122     +  rep_origin     ori (across the origin): high-copy-number ColE1/pMB1/pBR322/pUC origin of replication
