[The description below was written by a language model from this plasmid's Addgene catalogue record and pLannotate feature annotations shown in this document.]
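Description:
W118-1_Flag-hIRAK1 is a lentiviral mammalian expression plasmid built on the W118-1 backbone and designed to deliver human IRAK1 carrying an N-terminal Flag tag. The sequenced record is about 9.9 kb, consistent with an 8 kb backbone plus a roughly 1.9 kb insert. In bacteria it is maintained by a ColE1/pUC-type origin and selected with ampicillin through the bla gene. The catalogue lists it as low copy even though the origin is annotated as a high-copy type. An f1 origin, an SV40 origin and remnants of a lac/lacZα cloning region with T3 and T7 promoters also lie in the plasmid backbone.

The viral portion has a third-generation layout. An RSV promoter drives a truncated HIV-1 5' LTR, followed by the Ψ packaging signal with a partial gag sequence, the RRE for Rev-dependent nuclear export of the genomic RNA, and the cPPT/CTS element. Downstream, the CMV enhancer and promoter drive the payload, which was introduced by Gateway recombination and is flanked by attB1 and attB2 sites. A short Flag epitope (annotated as a fragment of 3xFLAG) sits immediately upstream of the IRAK1 coding sequence. IRAK1 is a serine/threonine kinase acting in Toll-like receptor and IL-1 receptor signalling. A WPRE follows the insert to enhance transcript expression. A separate mouse PGK promoter then drives puromycin N-acetyltransferase, allowing selection of transduced cells. A truncated LTR at the 3' end and an SV40 polyadenylation signal close the cassette.

The construct is intended for producing lentivirus to overexpress Flag-tagged IRAK1 stably in mammalian cells. The associated work concerned genetic screens for regulators of polyglutamine-expanded ataxin-1.
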