Addgene plasmid #180405: W118-1_Flag-hIRAK1
Purpose: lentiviral transduction of human IRAK1 (with an N-terminal Flag tag) gene
Depositing lab: Huda Zoghbi. Depositing organization: Baylor College of Medicine. Publication: Cross-species genetic screens identify transglutaminase 5 as a regulator of polyglutamine-expanded ataxin-1. Lee WS, Al-Ramahi I, Jeong HH, Jang Y, Lin T, Adamski CJ, Lavery LA, Rath S, Richman R, Bondar VV, Alcala E, Revelli JP, Orr HT, Liu Z, Botas J, Zoghbi HY. J Clin Invest. 2022 May 2;132(9). pii: 156616. doi: 10.1172/JCI156616. PubMed 35499073.
Backbone
  Vector backbone: W118-1
  Backbone size w/o insert (bp): 8015
  Vector type: Mammalian Expression, Lentiviral
  Selectable markers: Puromycin
Growth in bacteria
  Bacterial resistance: Ampicillin, 100 μg/mL
  Growth temperature: 37°C
  Growth strain: NEB Stable
  Copy number: Low Copy
Gene/Insert
  Gene/Insert name: IRAK1
  Species: H. sapiens (human)
  Insert size (bp): 1932
  Entrez Gene: IRAK1 (a.k.a. IRAK, pelle)
  Promoter: CMV
  Tag / fusion protein: Flag (N terminal on insert)
  Cloning method: Gateway Cloning
  Sequencing primers: 5′ CMV forward; 3′ CATAGCGTAAAAGGAGCAACA
Terms and licenses: Academic/Nonprofit Terms; Industry Terms: Not Available to Industry
How to cite: W118-1_Flag-hIRAK1 was a gift from Huda Zoghbi (Addgene plasmid # 180405 ; http://n2t.net/addgene:180405 ; RRID:Addgene_180405)
