>Addgene plasmid #180405 | W118-1_Flag-hIRAK1 | depositor partial sequence | sequence record 350489 | Flag-IRAK1
GACTACAAAGACGATGACGACAAGGGCGGCATGGCCGGGGGGCCGGGCCCGGGGGAGCCCGCAGCCCCCG
GCGCCCAGCACTTCTTGTACGAGGTGCCGCCCTGGGTCATGTGCCGCTTCTACAAAGTGATGGACGCCCT
GGAGCCCGCCGACTGGTGCCAGTTCGCCGCCCTGATCGTGCGCGACCAGACCGAGCTGCGGCTGTGCGAG
CGCTCCGGGCAGCGCACGGCCAGCGTCCTGTGGCCCTGGATCAACCGCAACGCCCGTGTGGCCGACCTCG
TGCACATCCTCACGCACCTGCAGCTGCTCCGTGCGCGGGACATCATCACAGCCTGGCACCCTCCCGCCCC
GCTTCCGTCCCCAGGCACCACTGCCCCGAGGCCCAGCAGCATCCCTGCACCCGCCGAGGCCGAGGCCTGG
AGCCCCCGGAAGTTGCCATCCTCAGCCTCCACCTTCCTCTCCCCAGCTTTTCCAGGCTCCCAGACCCATT
CAGGGCCTGAGCTCGGCCTGGTTCCAAGCCCTGCTTCCCTGTGGCCTCCACCGCCATCTCCAGCCCCTTC
TTCTACCAAGCCAGGCCCAGAGAGCTCAGTGTCCCTCCTGCAGGGAGCCCGCCCCTCTCCGTTTTGCTGG
CCCCTCTGTGAGATTTCCCGGGGCACCCACAACTTCTCGGAGGAGCTCAAGATCGGGGAGGGTGGCTTTG
GGTGCGTGTACCGGGCGGTGATGAGGAACACGGTGTATGCTGTGAAGAGGCTGAAGGAGAACGCTGACCT
GGAGTGGACTGCAGTGAAGCAGAGCTTCCTGACCGAGGTGGAGCAGCTGTCCAGGTTTCGTCACCCAAAC
ATTGTGGACTTTGCTGGCTACTGTGCTCAGAACGGCTTCTACTGCCTGGTGTACGGCTTCCTGCCCAACG
GCTCCCTGGAGGACCGTCTCCACTGCCAGACCCAGGCCTGCCCACCTCTCTCCTGGCCTCAGCGACTGGA
CATCCTTCTGGGTACAGCCCGGGCAATTCAGTTTCTACATCAGGACAGCCCCAGCCTCATCCATGGAGAC
ATCAAGAGTTCCAACGTCCTTCTGGATGAGAGGCTGACACCCAAGCTGGGAGACTTTGGCCTGGCCCGGT
TCAGCCGCTTTGCCGGGTCCAGCCCCAGCCAGAGCAGCATGGTGGCCCGGACACAGACAGTGCGGGGCAC
CCTGGCCTACCTGCCCGAGGAGTACATCAAGACGGGAAGGCTGGCTGTGGACACGGACACCTTCAGCTTT
GGGGTGGTAGTGCTAGAGACCTTGGCTGGTCAGAGGGCTGTGAAGACGCACGGTGCCAGGACCAAGTATC
TGGTGTACGAGAGGCTAGAGAAGCTGCAGGCAGTGGTGGCGGGGGTGCCCGGGCATTTGGAGGCCGCCAG
CTGCATCCCCCCTTCCCCGCAGGAGAACTCCTACGTGTCCAGCACTGGCAGAGCCCACAGTGGGGCTGCT
CCATGGCAGCCCCTGGCAGCGCCATCAGGAGCCAGTGCCCAGGCAGCAGAGCAGCTGCAGAGAGGCCCCA
ACCAGCCCGTGGAGAGTGACGAGAGCCTAGGCGGCCTCTCTGCTGCCCTGCGCTCCTGGCACTTGACTCC
AAGCTGCCCTCTGGACCCAGCACCCCTCAGGGAGGCCGGCTGTCCTCAGGGGGACACGGCAGGAGAATCG
AGCTGGGGGAGTGGCCCAGGATCCCGGCCCACAGCCGTGGAAGGACTGGCCCTTGGCAGCTCTGCATCAT
CGTCGTCAGAGCCACCGCAGATTATCATCAACCCTGCCCGACAGAAGATGGTCCAGAAGCTGGCCCTGTA
CGAGGATGGGGCCCTGGACAGCCTGCAGCTGCTGTCGTCCAGCTCCCTCCCAGGCTTGGGCCTGGAACAG
GACAGGCAGGGGCCCGAAGAAAGTGATGAATTTCAGAGCTGA
